>Addgene plasmid #187058 | pCMV‐ABEmaxNGX | addgene full sequence | sequence record 369025 | Addgene NGS Result
TCTGGCCCCAGTGCTGCAATGATACCGCGAGACCCACGCTCACCGGCTCCAGATTTATCAGCAATAAACC
AGCCAGCCGGAAGGGCCGAGCGCAGAAGTGGTCCTGCAACTTTATCCGCCTCCATCCAGTCTATTAATTG
TTGCCGGGAAGCTAGAGTAAGTAGTTCGCCAGTTAATAGTTTGCGCAACGTTGTTGCCATTGCTACAGGC
ATCGTGGTGTCACGCTCGTCGTTTGGTATGGCTTCATTCAGCTCCGGTTCCCAACGATCAAGGCGAGTTA
CATGATCCCCCATGTTGTGCAAAAAAGCGGTTAGCTCCTTCGGTCCTCCGATCGTTGTCAGAAGTAAGTT
GGCCGCAGTGTTATCACTCATGGTTATGGCAGCACTGCATAATTCTCTTACTGTCATGCCATCCGTAAGA
TGCTTTTCTGTGACTGGTGAGTACTCAACCAAGTCATTCTGAGAATAGTGTATGCGGCGACCGAGTTGCT
CTTGCCCGGCGTCAATACGGGATAATACCGCGCCACATAGCAGAACTTTAAAAGTGCTCATCATTGGAAA
ACGTTCTTCGGGGCGAAAACTCTCAAGGATCTTACCGCTGTTGAGATCCAGTTCGATGTAACCCACTCGT
GCACCCAACTGATCTTCAGCATCTTTTACTTTCACCAGCGTTTCTGGGTGAGCAAAAACAGGAAGGCAAA
ATGCCGCAAAAAAGGGAATAAGGGCGACACGGAAATGTTGAATACTCATACTCTTCCTTTTTCAATATTA
TTGAAGCATTTATCAGGGTTATTGTCTCATGAGCGGATACATATTTGAATGTATTTAGAAAAATAAACAA
ATAGGGGTTCCGCGCACATTTCCCCGAAAAGTGCCACCTGACGTCGACGGATCGGGAGATCGATCTCCCG
ATCCCCTAGGGTCGACTCTCAGTACAATCTGCTCTGATGCCGCATAGTTAAGCCAGTATCTGCTCCCTGC
TTGTGTGTTGGAGGTCGCTGAGTAGTGCGCGAGCAAAATTTAAGCTACAACAAGGCAAGGCTTGACCGAC
AATTGCATGAAGAATCTGCTTAGGGTTAGGCGTTTTGCGCTGCTTCGCGATGTACGGGCCAGATATACGC
GTTGACATTGATTATTGACTAGTTATTAATAGTAATCAATTACGGGGTCATTAGTTCATAGCCCATATAT
GGAGTTCCGCGTTACATAACTTACGGTAAATGGCCCGCCTGGCTGACCGCCCAACGACCCCCGCCCATTG
ACGTCAATAATGACGTATGTTCCCATAGTAACGCCAATAGGGACTTTCCATTGACGTCAATGGGTGGAGT
ATTTACGGTAAACTGCCCACTTGGCAGTACATCAAGTGTATCATATGCCAAGTACGCCCCCTATTGACGT
CAATGACGGTAAATGGCCCGCCTGGCATTATGCCCAGTACATGACCTTATGGGACTTTCCTACTTGGCAG
TACATCTACGTATTAGTCATCGCTATTACCATGGTGATGCGGTTTTGGCAGTACATCAATGGGCGTGGAT
AGCGGTTTGACTCACGGGGATTTCCAAGTCTCCACCCCATTGACGTCAATGGGAGTTTGTTTTGGCACCA
AAATCAACGGGACTTTCCAAAATGTCGTAACAACTCCGCCCCATTGACGCAAATGGGCGGTAGGCGTGTA
CGGTGGGAGGTCTATATAAGCAGAGCTGGTTTAGTGAACCGTCAGATCCGCTAGAGATCCGCGGCCGCTA
ATACGACTCACTATAGGGAGAGCCGCCACCATGAAACGGACAGCCGACGGAAGCGAGTTCGAGTCACCAA
AGAAGAAGCGGAAAGTCTCTGAAGTCGAGTTTAGCCACGAGTATTGGATGAGGCACGCACTGACCCTGGC
AAAGCGAGCATGGGATGAAAGAGAAGTCCCCGTGGGCGCCGTGCTGGTGCACAACAATAGAGTGATCGGA
GAGGGATGGAACAGGCCAATCGGCCGCCACGACCCTACCGCACACGCAGAGATCATGGCACTGAGGCAGG
GAGGCCTGGTCATGCAGAATTACCGCCTGATCGATGCCACCCTGTATGTGACACTGGAGCCATGCGTGAT
GTGCGCAGGAGCAATGATCCACAGCAGGATCGGAAGAGTGGTGTTCGGAGCACGGGACGCCAAGACCGGC
GCAGCAGGCTCCCTGATGGATGTGCTGCACCACCCCGGCATGAACCACCGGGTGGAGATCACAGAGGGAA
TCCTGGCAGACGAGTGCGCCGCCCTGCTGAGCGATTTCTTTAGAATGCGGAGACAGGAGATCAAGGCCCA
GAAGAAGGCACAGAGCTCCACCGACTCTGGAGGATCTAGCGGAGGATCCTCTGGAAGCGAGACACCAGGC
ACAAGCGAGTCCGCCACACCAGAGAGCTCCGGCGGCTCCTCCGGAGGATCCTCTGAGGTGGAGTTTTCCC
ACGAGTACTGGATGAGACATGCCCTGACCCTGGCCAAGAGGGCACGCGATGAGAGGGAGGTGCCTGTGGG
AGCCGTGCTGGTGCTGAACAATAGAGTGATCGGCGAGGGCTGGAACAGAGCCATCGGCCTGCACGACCCA
ACAGCCCATGCCGAAATTATGGCCCTGAGACAGGGCGGCCTGGTCATGCAGAACTACAGACTGATTGACG
CCACCCTGTACGTGACATTCGAGCCTTGCGTGATGTGCGCCGGCGCCATGATCCACTCTAGGATCGGCCG
CGTGGTGTTTGGCGTGAGGAACGCAAAAACCGGCGCCGCAGGCTCCCTGATGGACGTGCTGCACTACCCC
GGCATGAATCACCGCGTCGAAATTACCGAGGGAATCCTGGCAGATGAATGTGCCGCCCTGCTGTGCTATT
TCTTTCGGATGCCTAGACAGGTGTTCAATGCTCAGAAGAAGGCCCAGAGCTCCACCGACTCCGGAGGATC
TAGCGGAGGCTCCTCTGGCTCTGAGACACCTGGCACAAGCGAGAGCGCAACACCTGAAAGCAGCGGGGGC
AGCAGCGGGGGGTCAGACAAGAAGTACAGCATCGGCCTGGCCATCGGCACCAACTCTGTGGGCTGGGCCG
TGATCACCGACGAGTACAAGGTGCCCAGCAAGAAATTCAAGGTGCTGGGCAACACCGACCGGCACAGCAT
CAAGAAGAACCTGATCGGAGCCCTGCTGTTCGACAGCGGCGAAACAGCCGAGGCCACCCGGCTGAAGAGA
ACCGCCAGAAGAAGATACACCAGACGGAAGAACCGGATCTGCTATCTGCAAGAGATCTTCAGCAACGAGA
TGGCCAAGGTGGACGACAGCTTCTTCCACAGACTGGAAGAGTCCTTCCTGGTGGAAGAGGATAAGAAGCA
CGAGCGGCACCCCATCTTCGGCAACATCGTGGACGAGGTGGCCTACCACGAGAAGTACCCCACCATCTAC
CACCTGAGAAAGAAACTGGTGGACAGCACCGACAAGGCCGACCTGCGGCTGATCTATCTGGCCCTGGCCC
ACATGATCAAGTTCCGGGGCCACTTCCTGATCGAGGGCGACCTGAACCCCGACAACAGCGACGTGGACAA
GCTGTTCATCCAGCTGGTGCAGACCTACAACCAGCTGTTCGAGGAAAACCCCATCAACGCCAGCGGCGTG
GACGCCAAGGCCATCCTGTCTGCCAGACTGAGCAAGAGCAGACGGCTGGAAAATCTGATCGCCCAGCTGC
CCGGCGAGAAGAAGAATGGCCTGTTCGGAAACCTGATTGCCCTGAGCCTGGGCCTGACCCCCAACTTCAA
GAGCAACTTCGACCTGGCCGAGGATACCAAACTGCAGCTGAGCAAGGACACCTACGACGACGACCTGGAC
AACCTGCTGGCCCAGATCGGCGACCAGTACGCCGACCTGTTTCTGGCCGCCAAGAACCTGTCCGACGCCA
TCCTGCTGAGCGACATCCTGAGAGTGAACACCGAGATCACCAAGGCCCCCCTGAGCGCCTCTATGATCAA
GCTGTACGACGAGCACCACCAGGACCTGACCCTGCTGAAAGCTCTCGTGCGGCAGCAGCTGCCTGAGAAG
TACAAAGAGATTTTCTTCGACCAGAGCAAGAACGGCTACGCCGGCTACATTGACGGCGGAGCCAGCCAGG
AAGAGTTCTACAAGTTCATCAAGCCCATCCTGGAAAAGATGGACGGCACCGAGGAACTGCTCGTGAAGCT
GAACAGAGAGGACCTGCTGCGGAAGCAGCGGACCTTCGACAACGGCATCATCCCCCACCAGATCCACCTG
GGAGAGCTGCACGCCATTCTGCGGCGGCAGGAAGATTTTTACCCATTCCTGAAGGACAACCGGGAAAAGA
TCGAGAAGATCCTGACCTTCCGCATCCCCTACTACGTGGGCCCTCTGGCCAGGGGAAACAGCAGATTCGC
CTGGATGACCAGAAAGAGCGAGGAAACCATCACCCCCTGGAACTTCGAGAAGGTGGTGGACAAGGGCGCT
TCCGCCCAGAGCTTCATCGAGCGGATGACCAACTTCGATAAGAACCTGCCCAACGAGAAGGTGCTGCCCA
AGCACAGCCTGCTGTACGAGTACTTCACCGTGTATAACGAGCTGACCAAAGTGAAATACGTGACCGAGGG
AATGAGAAAGCCCGCCTTCCTGAGCGGCGACCAGAAAAAGGCCATCGTGGACCTGCTGTTCAAGACCAAC
CGGAAAGTGACCGTGAAGCAGCTGAAAGAGGACTACTTCAAGAAAATCGAGTGCTTCGACTCCGTGGAAA
TCTCCGGCGTGGAAGATCGGTTCAACGCCTCCCTGGGCACATACCACGATCTGCTGAAAATTATCAAGGA
CAAGGACTTCCTGGACAATGAGGAAAACGAGGACATTCTGGAAGATATCGTGCTGACCCTGACACTGTTT
GAGGACAGAGAGATGATCGAGGAACGGCTGAAAACCTATGCCCACCTGTTCGACGACAAAGTGATGAAGC
AGCTGAAGCGGCGGAGATACACCGGCTGGGGCAGGCTGAGCCGGAAGCTGATCAACGGCATCCGGGACAA
GCAGTCCGGCAAGACAATCCTGGATTTCCTGAAGTCCGACGGCTTCGCCAACAGAAACTTCATCCAGCTG
ATCCACGACGACAGCCTGACCTTTAAAGAGGACATCCAGAAAGCCCAGGTGTCCGGCCAGGGCGATAGCC
TGCACGAGCACATTGCCAATCTGGCCGGCAGCCCCGCCATTAAGAAGGGCATCCTGCAGACAGTGAAGGT
GGTGGACGAGCTCGTGAAAGTGATGGGCCGGCACAAGCCCGAGAACATCGTGATCGAAATGGCCAGAGAG
AACCAGACCACCCAGAAGGGACAGAAGAACAGCCGCGAGAGAATGAAGCGGATCGAAGAGGGCATCAAAG
AGCTGGGCAGCCAGATCCTGAAAGAACACCCCGTGGAAAACACCCAGCTGCAGAACGAGAAGCTGTACCT
GTACTACCTGCAGAATGGGCGGGATATGTACGTGGACCAGGAACTGGACATCAACCGGCTGTCCGACTAC
GATGTGGACCATATCGTGCCTCAGAGCTTTCTGAAGGACGACTCCATCGACAACAAGGTGCTGACCAGAA
GCGACAAGAACCGGGGCAAGAGCGACAACGTGCCCTCCGAAGAGGTCGTGAAGAAGATGAAGAACTACTG
GCGGCAGCTGCTGAACGCCAAGCTGATTACCCAGAGAAAGTTCGACAATCTGACCAAGGCCGAGAGAGGC
GGCCTGAGCGAACTGGATAAGGCCGGCTTCATCAAGAGACAGCTGGTGGAAACCCGGCAGATCACAAAGC
ACGTGGCACAGATCCTGGACTCCCGGATGAACACTAAGTACGACGAGAATGACAAGCTGATCCGGGAAGT
GAAAGTGATCACCCTGAAGTCCAAGCTGGTGTCCGATTTCCGGAAGGATTTCCAGTTTTACAAAGTGCGC
GAGATCAACAACTACCACCACGCCCACGACGCCTACCTGAACGCCGTCGTGGGAACCGCCCTGATCAAAA
AGTACCCTAAGCTGGAAAGCGAGTTCGTGTACGGCGACTACAAGGTGTACGACGTGCGGAAGATGATCGC
CAAGAGCGAGCAGGAAATCGGCAAGGCTACCGCCAAGTACTTCTTCTACAGCAACATCATGAACTTTTTC
AAGACCGAGATTACCCTGGCCAACGGCGAGATCCGGAAGCGGCCTCTGATCGAGACAAACGGCGAAACCG
GGGAGATCGTGTGGGATAAGGGCCGGGATTTTGCCACCGTGCGGAAAGTGCTGAGCATGCCCCAAGTGAA
TATCGTGAAAAAGACCGAGGTGCAGACAGGCGGCTTCAGCAAAGAGTCTATCCGGCCCAAGAGGAACAGC
GATAAGCTGATCGCCAGAAAGAAGGACTGGGACCCTAAGAAGTACGGCGGCTTCGTCAGCCCCACCGTGG
CCTATTCTGTGCTGGTGGTGGCCAAAGTGGAAAAGGGCAAGTCCAAGAAACTGAAGAGTGTGAAAGAGCT
GCTGGGGATCACCATCATGGAAAGAAGCAGCTTCGAGAAGAATCCCATCGACTTTCTGGAAGCCAAGGGC
TACAAAGAAGTGAAAAAGGACCTGATCATCAAGCTGCCTAAGTACTCCCTGTTCGAGCTGGAAAACGGCC
GGAAGAGAATGCTGGCCTCTGCCCGCTTTCTGCAGAAGGGAAACGAACTGGCCCTGCCCTCCAAATATGT
GAACTTCCTGTACCTGGCCAGCCACTATGAGAAGCTGAAGGGCTCCCCCGAGGATAATGAGCAGAAACAG
CTGTTTGTGGAACAGCACAAGCACTACCTGGACGAGATCATCGAGCAGATCAGCGAGTTCTCCAAGAGAG
TGATCCTGGCCGACGCTAATCTGGACAAAGTGCTGTCCGCCTACAACAAGCACCGGGATAAGCCCATCAG
AGAGCAGGCCGAGAATATCATCCACCTGTTTACCCTGACCAATCTGGGAGCCCCTCGGGCCTTCAAGTAC
TTTGACACCACCATCGACCGGAAGGTGTACCGGAGCACCAAAGAGGTGCTGGACGCCACCCTGATCCACC
AGAGCATCACCGGCCTGTACGAGACACGGATCGACCTGTCTCAGCTGGGAGGTGACTCTGGCGGCTCAAA
AAGAACCGCCGACGGCAGCGAATTCGAGCCCAAGAAGAAGAGGAAAGTCTAACCGGTCATCATCACCATC
ACCATTGAGTTTAAACCCGCTGATCAGCCTCGACTGTGCCTTCTAGTTGCCAGCCATCTGTTGTTTGCCC
CTCCCCCGTGCCTTCCTTGACCCTGGAAGGTGCCACTCCCACTGTCCTTTCCTAATAAAATGAGGAAATT
GCATCGCATTGTCTGAGTAGGTGTCATTCTATTCTGGGGGGTGGGGTGGGGCAGGACAGCAAGGGGGAGG
ATTGGGAAGACAATAGCAGGCATGCTGGGGATGCGGTGGGCTCTATGGCTTCTGAGGCGGAAAGAACCAG
CTGGGGCTCGATACCGTCGACCTCTAGCTAGAGCTTGGCGTAATCATGGTCATAGCTGTTTCCTGTGTGA
AATTGTTATCCGCTCACAATTCCACACAACATACGAGCCGGAAGCATAAAGTGTAAAGCCTAGGGTGCCT
AATGAGTGAGCTAACTCACATTAATTGCGTTGCGCTCACTGCCCGCTTTCCAGTCGGGAAACCTGTCGTG
CCAGCTGCATTAATGAATCGGCCAACGCGCGGGGAGAGGCGGTTTGCGTATTGGGCGCTCTTCCGCTTCC
TCGCTCACTGACTCGCTGCGCTCGGTCGTTCGGCTGCGGCGAGCGGTATCAGCTCACTCAAAGGCGGTAA
TACGGTTATCCACAGAATCAGGGGATAACGCAGGAAAGAACATGTGAGCAAAAGGCCAGCAAAAGGCCAG
GAACCGTAAAAAGGCCGCGTTGCTGGCGTTTTTCCATAGGCTCCGCCCCCCTGACGAGCATCACAAAAAT
CGACGCTCAAGTCAGAGGTGGCGAAACCCGACAGGACTATAAAGATACCAGGCGTTTCCCCCTGGAAGCT
CCCTCGTGCGCTCTCCTGTTCCGACCCTGCCGCTTACCGGATACCTGTCCGCCTTTCTCCCTTCGGGAAG
CGTGGCGCTTTCTCATAGCTCACGCTGTAGGTATCTCAGTTCGGTGTAGGTCGTTCGCTCCAAGCTGGGC
TGTGTGCACGAACCCCCCGTTCAGCCCGACCGCTGCGCCTTATCCGGTAACTATCGTCTTGAGTCCAACC
CGGTAAGACACGACTTATCGCCACTGGCAGCAGCCACTGGTAACAGGATTAGCAGAGCGAGGTATGTAGG
CGGTGCTACAGAGTTCTTGAAGTGGTGGCCTAACTACGGCTACACTAGAAGAACAGTATTTGGTATCTGC
GCTCTGCTGAAGCCAGTTACCTTCGGAAAAAGAGTTGGTAGCTCTTGATCCGGCAAACAAACCACCGCTG
GTAGCGGTGGTTTTTTTGTTTGCAAGCAGCAGATTACGCGCAGAAAAAAAGGATCTCAAGAAGATCCTTT
GATCTTTTCTACGGGGTCTGACACTCAGTGGAACGAAAACTCACGTTAAGGGATTTTGGTCATGAGATTA
TCAAAAAGGATCTTCACCTAGATCCTTTTAAATTAAAAATGAAGTTTTAAATCAATCTAAAGTATATATG
AGTAAACTTGGTCTGACAGTTACCAATGCTTAATCAGTGAGGCACCTATCTCAGCGATCTGTCTATTTCG
TTCATCCATAGTTGCCTGACTCCCCGTCGTGTAGATAACTACGATACGGGAGGGCTTACCA
Features (pLannotate 1.2.2; 17 found; start..end, strand, type, name):
    750..854     -  promoter       AmpR promoter: bla
    925..969     -  misc_feature   bom (fragment): basis of mobility region from pBR322
   1124..1503    +  enhancer       CMV enhancer: human cytomegalovirus immediate early enhancer
   1504..1707    +  promoter       CMV promoter: human cytomegalovirus (CMV) immediate early promoter
   1749..1767    +  promoter       T7 promoter: promoter for bacteriophage T7 RNA polymerase
   1838..2314    +  CDS            tadA: TADA_ECOLI - Also known as yfhC. Experimental evidence at protein level: Swiss-Prot protein existence level 1. Catalyzes the deamination of adenosine to inosine at the wobble position 34 of tRNA(Arg2). Essential for cell viability. From Escherichia coli (strain K12).
   2435..2926    +  CDS            tadA: TADA_ECOLI - Also known as yfhC. Experimental evidence at protein level: Swiss-Prot protein existence level 1. Catalyzes the deamination of adenosine to inosine at the wobble position 34 of tRNA(Arg2). Essential for cell viability. From Escherichia coli (strain K12).
   3026..7127    +  CDS            dCas9 (fragment): catalytically dead mutant of the Cas9 endonuclease from the Streptococcus pyogenes Type II CRISPR/Cas system RNA-guided DNA-binding protein that lacks endonuclease activity due to the D10A mutation in the RuvC catalytic domain and the N863A mutation in the HNH catalytic domain
   7244..7468    +  polyA_signal   bGH poly(A) signal: bovine growth hormone polyadenylation signal
   7472..7493    +  promoter       SV40 promoter (fragment): SV40 enhancer and early promoter
   7498..7514    +  misc_feature   MCS (fragment): pBluescript multiple cloning site
   7563..7579    -  protein_bind   lac operator: The lac repressor binds to the lac operator to inhibit transcription in E. coli. This inhibition can be relieved by adding lactose or isopropyl-β-D-thiogalactopyranoside (IPTG). lac repressor encoded by lacI
   7587..7617    -  promoter       lac promoter: promoter for the E. coli lac operon
   7632..7653    -  protein_bind   CAP binding site: CAP binding activates transcription in the presence of cAMP. E. coli catabolite activator protein
   7666..7758    -  CDS            lacI (fragment): lac repressor; lacI; The lac repressor binds to the lac operator to inhibit transcription in E. coli. This inhibition can be relieved by adding lactose or isopropyl-β-D-thiogalactopyranoside (IPTG).
   7941..8529    -  rep_origin     ori: high-copy-number ColE1/pMB1/pBR322/pUC origin of replication
   8700..749     -  CDS            AmpR (across the origin): β-lactamase; bla; confers resistance to ampicillin, carbenicillin, and related antibiotics
