[The description below was written by a language model from this plasmid's Addgene catalogue record and pLannotate feature annotations shown in this document.]
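Description:
pCMV‐ABEmaxNGX is a mammalian expression plasmid of about 8.8 kb, built on a pCMV backbone, that encodes an adenine base editor described in the record as ABEmax fused to an SpCas9-NGX variant. It is maintained in E. coli as a high-copy plasmid through a ColE1/pUC-type origin and selected with ampicillin via the β-lactamase gene and its native promoter. Short remnants of lac regulatory sequences, a pBluescript polylinker, an SV40 promoter fragment and a bom fragment are backbone leftovers with no evident role in the payload.

The synthetic insert, cloned between NotI and AgeI sites, is driven by the human cytomegalovirus immediate-early enhancer and promoter and terminated by the bovine growth hormone polyadenylation signal. A T7 promoter lies just upstream of the coding region, which would allow in vitro transcription. The open reading frame contains two tandem copies of E. coli-derived TadA deaminase followed by a Streptococcus pyogenes Cas9 domain. This matches the ABEmax architecture, in which a TadA pair is tethered to Cas9 to convert A•T to G•C within a guide-defined window without making a double-strand break. The annotation tool labels the Cas9 segment as a dCas9 fragment by similarity. The record does not list the actual catalytic or PAM-interacting substitutions, nor does it annotate nuclear localization signals or linkers. The "NGX" name suggests an altered PAM preference, but this is not defined in the fields. No guide RNA cassette is annotated, so a guide would have to be supplied separately. The associated publication concerns in vivo base editing in adult dystrophic mice.
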