Addgene plasmid #187058: pCMV‐ABEmaxNGX
Purpose: ABEmax-SpCas9-NGX
Depositing lab: Renzhi Han. Depositing organization: Ohio State University. Publication: Efficient precise in vivo base editing in adult dystrophic mice. Xu L, Zhang C, Li H, Wang P, Gao Y, Mokadam NA, Ma J, Arnold WD, Han R. Nat Commun. 2021 Jun 17;12(1):3719. doi: 10.1038/s41467-021-23996-y. PubMed 34140489.
Backbone
  Vector backbone: pCMV
  Vector type: Mammalian Expression, CRISPR
Growth in bacteria
  Bacterial resistance: Ampicillin, 100 μg/mL
  Growth temperature: 37°C
  Growth strain: DH5alpha
  Copy number: High Copy
Gene/Insert
  Gene/Insert name: ABEmaxNGX
  Species: Synthetic
  Promoter: CMV
  Cloning method: Restriction Enzyme; 5′ cloning site NotI (not destroyed); 3′ cloning site AgeI (not destroyed)
  Sequencing primers: 5′ TACGGTGGGAGGTCTATATAAGCAGAG
Terms and licenses: Academic/Nonprofit Terms; Industry Terms: Not Available to Industry
How to cite: pCMV‐ABEmaxNGX was a gift from Renzhi Han (Addgene plasmid # 187058 ; http://n2t.net/addgene:187058 ; RRID:Addgene_187058)
